Addgene plasmid #197418: pEB1N-mApple-LZ-LOV2
Purpose: Mammalian expression of the mApple-tagged N-terminal half of photo-inactivated π-EB1
Depositing lab: Torsten Wittmann. Depositing organization: University of California, San Francisco (UCSF). Publication: Optogenetic EB1 inactivation shortens metaphase spindles by disrupting cortical force-producing interactions with astral microtubules. Dema A, van Haren J, Wittmann T. Curr Biol. 2022 Mar 14;32(5):1197-1205.e4. doi: 10.1016/j.cub.2022.01.017. Epub 2022 Jan 31. PubMed 35090591.
Backbone
  Vector backbone: pEGFP-C1
  Backbone manufacturer: Clontech
  Backbone size w/o insert (bp): 3936
  Total vector size (bp): 5798
  Modifications to backbone: removed EGFP
  Vector type: Mammalian Expression
  Selectable markers: Neomycin (select with G418)
Growth in bacteria
  Bacterial resistance: Kanamycin, 50 μg/mL
  Growth temperature: 37°C
  Growth strain: DH5alpha
  Copy number: High Copy
Gene/Insert
  Gene/Insert name: MAPRE1 (alt name: EB1)
  Species: H. sapiens (human)
  Insert size (bp): 1857
  Mutation: EB1 aa 1-185; resistant to EB1 shRNA#3 (Addgene #37927)
  GenBank ID: NM_012325.2
  Entrez Gene: MAPRE1 (a.k.a. EB1)
  Tag / fusion protein: GCN4 leucine zipper (C terminal on insert); mApple (C terminal on insert); A. sativa phototropin 1 LOV2 domain (C terminal on insert)
  Cloning method: Gibson Cloning
  Sequencing primers: 5′ CMV forward; 3′ SV40 reverse
Resource information
  A portion of this plasmid was derived from a plasmid made by: EB1 from L. Cassimeris (Addgene #17234) LOV2 from Klaus Hahn (Addgene #22027)
Terms and licenses: Academic/Nonprofit Terms; Industry Terms: Not Available to Industry
Depositor comments: LOV2 domain starts with LAAA reported to stabilize Jα helix docking (Strickland et al. PMID: 22388287)
How to cite: pEB1N-mApple-LZ-LOV2 was a gift from Torsten Wittmann (Addgene plasmid # 197418 ; http://n2t.net/addgene:197418 ; RRID:Addgene_197418)
