[The description below was written by a language model from this plasmid's Addgene catalogue record and pLannotate feature annotations shown in this document.]
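Description:
pEB1N-mApple-LZ-LOV2 is a 5.8 kb mammalian expression plasmid built on the Clontech pEGFP-C1 backbone from which EGFP has been removed. It is propagated in E. coli at high copy from a ColE1/pUC-type origin and also carries an f1 origin. A single Tn5 NeoR/KanR gene sits behind tandem bacterial (bla) and SV40 early promoters and ends in an HSV TK polyadenylation signal. This gene provides kanamycin selection in bacteria and G418 selection in transfected mammalian cells.

The payload is one fusion open reading frame driven by the CMV immediate-early enhancer/promoter and terminated by the SV40 poly(A) signal. It encodes residues 1–185 of human EB1 (MAPRE1), the N-terminal part of this microtubule plus-end-tracking protein, carrying changes that make it resistant to a specific EB1 shRNA. This is followed by the red fluorescent protein mApple, a GCN4 leucine zipper, and the LOV2 domain of Avena sativa phototropin 1. The automated annotation labels the EB1 segment as a mouse Mapre1 fragment and the LOV2 region as miniSOG. These labels most likely reflect homology matches, since miniSOG is itself a LOV-domain derivative, rather than different parts. According to the depositor, the LOV2 domain begins with an LAAA sequence reported to stabilise docking of the Jα helix.

The construct expresses the N-terminal half of π-EB1, a two-part, photo-inactivated EB1. The complementary C-terminal half is not part of this plasmid, and the record does not describe how the two halves associate. The shRNA resistance suggests use alongside knockdown of endogenous EB1. The associated work used light-induced EB1 inactivation to study astral microtubule interactions and metaphase spindle length.
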