Features (pLannotate 1.2.2; 17 found; start..end, strand, type, name):
     61..364     +  enhancer       CMV enhancer: human cytomegalovirus immediate early enhancer
    365..568     +  promoter       CMV promoter: human cytomegalovirus (CMV) immediate early promoter
    600..1232    +  CDS            Mapre1 (fragment) (sequence partly withheld): MARE1_MOUSE - Experimental evidence at protein level: Swiss-Prot protein existence level 1. Plus-end tracking protein (+TIP) that binds to the plus-end of microtubules and regulates the dynamics of the microtubule cytoskeleton. Promotes cytoplasmic microtubule nucleation and elongation. May be involved in spindle function by stabilizing microtubules and anchoring them at centrosomes. Also acts as a regulator of minus-end microtubule organization: interacts with the complex formed by AKAP9 and PDE4DIP, leading to recruit CAMSAP2 to the Golgi apparatus, thereby tethering non-centrosomal minus-en
   1161..1868    +  CDS            mApple: mApple is a basic (constitutively fluorescent) red fluorescent protein published in 2008, derived from Discosoma sp.. It is reported to be a rapidly-maturing monomer with high acid sensitivity.
   1875..1967    +  CDS            GCN4 (fragment): GCN4_YEAST - Also known as AAS101 From Saccharomyces cerevisiae (strain ATCC 204508 / S288c) (Baker's yeast).
   1968..2010    +  misc_feature   MCS (fragment): multiple cloning site
   2046..2363    +  CDS            miniSOG: miniSOG is a basic (constitutively fluorescent) cyan fluorescent protein published in 2011, derived from Arabidopsis thaliana. It requires the cofactor flavin for fluorescence.
   2479..2563    +  CDS            large T antigen (fragment): large T antigen from SV40 (simian virus 40)
   2586..2707    +  polyA_signal   SV40 poly(A) signal: SV40 polyadenylation signal
   2741..3169    -  rep_origin     f1 ori (sequence partly withheld): f1 bacteriophage origin of replication; arrow indicates direction of (+) strand synthesis
   3196..3300    +  promoter       AmpR promoter: bla
   3302..3659    +  promoter       SV40 promoter: SV40 enhancer and early promoter
   3694..4488    +  CDS            NeoR/KanR: aminoglycoside phosphotransferase from Tn5; aph(3')-II (or nptII); confers resistance to neomycin, kanamycin, and G418 (Geneticin®)
   4509..4661    +  CDS            ble (fragment): BLE_KLEPN - Experimental evidence at protein level: Swiss-Prot protein existence level 1. Binding protein with a strong affinity to the bleomycin family of antibiotics. Binds to CL990; an antimitotic-antibiotic compound. From Klebsiella pneumoniae.
   4720..4767    +  polyA_signal   HSV TK poly(A) signal: herpes simplex virus thymidine kinase polyadenylation signal (Cole and Stacy, 1985)
   4858..4874    -  polyA_signal   bGH poly(A) signal (fragment): bovine growth hormone polyadenylation signal
   5096..5684    +  rep_origin     ori: high-copy-number ColE1/pMB1/pBR322/pUC origin of replication
>Addgene plasmid #197418 | pEB1N-mApple-LZ-LOV2 | addgene full sequence | sequence record 388077 | Addgene NGS Result
TAGTTATTAATAGTAATCAATTACGGGGTCATTAGTTCATAGCCCATATATGGAGTTCCGCGTTACATAA
CTTACGGTAAATGGCCCGCCTGGCTGACCGCCCAACGACCCCCGCCCATTGACGTCAATAATGACGTATG
TTCCCATAGTAACGCCAATAGGGACTTTCCATTGACGTCAATGGGTGGAGTATTTACGGTAAACTGCCCA
CTTGGCAGTACATCAAGTGTATCATATGCCAAGTACGCCCCCTATTGACGTCAATGACGGTAAATGGCCC
GCCTGGCATTATGCCCAGTACATGACCTTATGGGACTTTCCTACTTGGCAGTACATCTACGTATTAGTCA
TCGCTATTACCATGGTGATGCGGTTTTGGCAGTACATCAATGGGCGTGGATAGCGGTTTGACTCACGGGG
ATTTCCAAGTCTCCACCCCATTGACGTCAATGGGAGTTTGTTTTGGCACCAAAATCAACGGGACTTTCCA
AAATGTCGTAACAACTCCGCCCCATTGACGCAAATGGGCGGTAGGCGTGTACGGTGGGAGGTCTATATAA
GCAGAGCTGGTTTAGTGAACCGTCAGATCCGCTAGCACC
[390 nt withheld, positions 600-989]
CAAGGTCAAGAAACTGCAGTGGCTCCTTCCCTTGTTGCTCCAGCTCTGAATAAACCGAAGAAACCTCTCA
CTTCTAGCAGTGCAGCTCCCCAGAGGCCCATCTCAACACAGAGAACCGCTGCGGCTCCTAAGGCTGGCCC
TGGTGTGGTGCGAAAGAACCCTGGTCTCGAGATGGTGAGCAAGGGCGAGGAGAATAACATGGCCATCATC
AAGGAGTTCATGCGCTTCAAGGTGCACATGGAGGGCTCCGTGAACGGCCACGAGTTCGAGATCGAGGGCG
AGGGCGAGGGCCGCCCCTACGAGGCCTTTCAGACCGCTAAGCTGAAGGTGACCAAGGGTGGCCCCCTGCC
CTTCGCCTGGGACATCCTGTCCCCTCAGTTCATGTACGGCTCCAAGGTCTACATTAAGCACCCAGCCGAC
ATCCCCGACTACTTCAAGCTGTCCTTCCCCGAGGGCTTCAGGTGGGAGCGCGTGATGAACTTCGAGGACG
GCGGCATTATTCACGTTAACCAGGACTCCTCCCTGCAGGACGGCGTGTTCATCTACAAGGTGAAGCTGCG
CGGCACCAACTTCCCCTCCGACGGCCCCGTAATGCAGAAGAAGACCATGGGCTGGGAGGCCTCCGAGGAG
CGGATGTACCCCGAGGACGGCGCCCTGAAGAGCGAGATCAAGAAGAGGCTGAAGCTGAAGGACGGCGGCC
ACTACGCCGCCGAGGTCAAGACCACCTACAAGGCCAAGAAGCCCGTGCAGCTGCCCGGCGCCTACATCGT
CGACATCAAGTTGGACATCGTGTCCCACAACGAGGACTACACCATCGTGGAACAGTACGAACGCGCCGAG
GGCCGCCACTCCACCGGCGGCATGGACGAGCTGTACAAGGGAGGTATGAAACAGCTGGAAGATAAAGTGG
AAGAGCTGTTGAGCAAAAACTATCATCTGGAAAACGAAGTGGCGCGTCTGAAAAAGCTGGTGGGCGAACT
CGAGCTCAAGCTTCGAATTCTGCAGTCGACGGTACCGCGGGGTTCTGGAAGTGGATTGGCTGCTGCACTT
GAACGTATTGAGAAGAACTTTGTCATTACTGACCCAAGATTGCCAGATAATCCCATTATATTCGCGTCCG
ATAGTTTCTTGCAGTTGACAGAATATAGCCGTGAAGAAATTTTGGGAAGAAACTGCAGGTTTCTACAAGG
TCCTGAAACTGATCGCGCGACAGTGAGAAAAATTAGAGATGCCATAGATAACCAAACAGAGGTCACTGTT
CAGCTGATTAATTATACAAAGAGTGGTAAAAAGTTCTGGAACCTCTTTCACTTGCAGCCTATGCGAGATC
AGAAGGGAGATGTCCAGTACTTTATTGGGGTTCAGTTGGATGGAACTGAGCATGTCCGAGATGCTGCCGA
GAGAGAGGGAGTCATGCTGATTAAGAAAACTGCAGAAAATATTGATGAGGCGGCAAAAGAACTTTAAGGA
TCCACCGGATCTAGATAACTGATCATAATCAGCCATACCACATTTGTAGAGGTTTTACTTGCTTTAAAAA
ACCTCCCACACCTCCCCCTGAACCTGAAACATAAAATGAATGCAATTGTTGTTGTTAACTTGTTTATTGC
AGCTTATAATGGTTACAAATAAAGCAATAGCATCACAAATTTCACAAATAAAGCATTTTTTTCACTGCAT
TCTAGTTGTGGTTTGTCCAAACTCATCAATGTATCTTAACGCGTAAATTGTAAGCGTTAATATTTTGTTA
AAATTCGCGTTAAATTTTTGTTAAATCAGCTCATTTTTTAACCAATAGGCCGAAATCGGCAAAATCCCTT
ATAAATCAAAAGAATAGACCGAGATAGGGT
[37 nt withheld, positions 2840-2876]
AAAGAACGTGGACTCCAACGTCAAAGG
[49 nt withheld, positions 2904-2952]
T
[91 nt withheld, positions 2954-3044]
G
[124 nt withheld, positions 3046-3169]
CAGGTGGCACTTTTCGGGGAAATGTGCGCGGAACCCCTATTTGTTTATTTTTCTAAATACATTCAAATAT
GTATCCGCTCATGAGACAATAACCCTGATAAATGCTTCAATAATATTGAAAAAGGAAGAGTCCTGAGGCG
GAAAGAACCAGCTGTGGAATGTGTGTCAGTTAGGGTGTGGAAAGTCCCCAGGCTCCCCAGCAGGCAGAAG
TATGCAAAGCATGCATCTCAATTAGTCAGCAACCAGGTGTGGAAAGTCCCCAGGCTCCCCAGCAGGCAGA
AGTATGCAAAGCATGCATCTCAATTAGTCAGCAACCATAGTCCCGCCCCTAACTCCGCCCATCCCGCCCC
TAACTCCGCCCAGTTCCGCCCATTCTCCGCCCCATGGCTGACTAATTTTTTTTATTTATGCAGAGGCCGA
GGCCGCCTCGGCCTCTGAGCTATTCCAGAAGTAGTGAGGAGGCTTTTTTGGAGGCCTAGGCTTTTGCAAA
GATCGATCAAGAGACAGGATGAGGATCGTTTCGCATGATTGAACAAGATGGATTGCACGCAGGTTCTCCG
GCCGCTTGGGTGGAGAGGCTATTCGGCTATGACTGGGCACAACAGACAATCGGCTGCTCTGATGCCGCCG
TGTTCCGGCTGTCAGCGCAGGGGCGCCCGGTTCTTTTTGTCAAGACCGACCTGTCCGGTGCCCTGAATGA
ACTGCAAGACGAGGCAGCGCGGCTATCGTGGCTGGCCACGACGGGCGTTCCTTGCGCAGCTGTGCTCGAC
GTTGTCACTGAAGCGGGAAGGGACTGGCTGCTATTGGGCGAAGTGCCGGGGCAGGATCTCCTGTCATCTC
ACCTTGCTCCTGCCGAGAAAGTATCCATCATGGCTGATGCAATGCGGCGGCTGCATACGCTTGATCCGGC
TACCTGCCCATTCGACCACCAAGCGAAACATCGCATCGAGCGAGCACGTACTCGGATGGAAGCCGGTCTT
GTCGATCAGGATGATCTGGACGAAGAGCATCAGGGGCTCGCGCCAGCCGAACTGTTCGCCAGGCTCAAGG
CGAGCATGCCCGACGGCGAGGATCTCGTCGTGACCCATGGCGATGCCTGCTTGCCGAATATCATGGTGGA
AAATGGCCGCTTTTCTGGATTCATCGACTGTGGCCGGCTGGGTGTGGCGGACCGCTATCAGGACATAGCG
TTGGCTACCCGTGATATTGCTGAAGAGCTTGGCGGCGAATGGGCTGACCGCTTCCTCGTGCTTTACGGTA
TCGCCGCTCCCGATTCGCAGCGCATCGCCTTCTATCGCCTTCTTGACGAGTTCTTCTGAGCGGGACTCTG
GGGTTCGAAATGACCGACCAAGCGACGCCCAACCTGCCATCACGAGATTTCGATTCCACCGCCGCCTTCT
ATGAAAGGTTGGGCTTCGGAATCGTTTTCCGGGACGCCGGCTGGATGATCCTCCAGCGCGGGGATCTCAT
GCTGGAGTTCTTCGCCCACCCTAGGGGGAGGCTAACTGAAACACGGAAGGAGACAATACCGGAAGGAACC
CGCGCTATGACGGCAATAAAAAGACAGAATAAAACGCACGGTGTTGGGTCGTTTGTTCATAAACGCGGGG
TTCGGTCCCAGGGCTGGCACTCTGTCGATACCCCACCGAGACCCCATTGGGGCCAATACGCCCGCGTTTC
TTCCTTTTCCCCACCCCACCCCCCAAGTTCGGGTGAAGGCCCAGGGCTCGCAGCCAACGTCGGGGCGGCA
GGCCCTGCCATAGCCTCAGGTTACTCATATATACTTTAGATTGATTTAAAACTTCATTTTTAATTTAAAA
GGATCTAGGTGAAGATCCTTTTTGATAATCTCATGACCAAAATCCCTTAACGTGAGTTTTCGTTCCACTG
AGCGTCAGACCCCGTAGAAAAGATCAAAGGATCTTCTTGAGATCCTTTTTTTCTGCGCGTAATCTGCTGC
TTGCAAACAAAAAAACCACCGCTACCAGCGGTGGTTTGTTTGCCGGATCAAGAGCTACCAACTCTTTTTC
CGAAGGTAACTGGCTTCAGCAGAGCGCAGATACCAAATACTGTTCTTCTAGTGTAGCCGTAGTTAGGCCA
CCACTTCAAGAACTCTGTAGCACCGCCTACATACCTCGCTCTGCTAATCCTGTTACCAGTGGCTGCTGCC
AGTGGCGATAAGTCGTGTCTTACCGGGTTGGACTCAAGACGATAGTTACCGGATAAGGCGCAGCGGTCGG
GCTGAACGGGGGGTTCGTGCACACAGCCCAGCTTGGAGCGAACGACCTACACCGAACTGAGATACCTACA
GCGTGAGCTATGAGAAAGCGCCACGCTTCCCGAAGGGAGAAAGGCGGACAGGTATCCGGTAAGCGGCAGG
GTCGGAACAGGAGAGCGCACGAGGGAGCTTCCAGGGGGAAACGCCTGGTATCTTTATAGTCCTGTCGGGT
TTCGCCACCTCTGACTTGAGCGTCGATTTTTGTGATGCTCGTCAGGGGGGCGGAGCCTATGGAAAAACGC
CAGCAACGCGGCCTTTTTACGGTTCCTGGCCTTTTGCTGGCCTTTTGCTCACATGTTCTTTCCTGCGTTA
TCCCCTGATTCTGTGGATAACCGTATTACCGCCATGCAT
